Addgene plasmid #80870: pcDNA3-ALK2 wt
Purpose: mammalian expression of ALK2 WT
Depositing lab: Aristidis Moustakas. Depositing organization: Uppsala University, Institute of Medical Biochemistry and Microbiology (IMBIM). Publication: The protein kinase LKB1 negatively regulates bone morphogenetic protein receptor signaling. Raja E, Tzavlaki K, Vuilleumier R, Edlund K, Kahata K, Zieba A, Moren A, Watanabe Y, Voytyuk I, Botling J, Soderberg O, Micke P, Pyrowolakis G, Heldin CH, Moustakas A. Oncotarget. 2016 Jan 12;7(2):1120-43. doi: 10.18632/oncotarget.6683. PubMed 26701726.
Backbone
  Vector backbone: pcDNA3
  Vector type: Mammalian Expression
Growth in bacteria
  Bacterial resistance: Ampicillin, 100 μg/mL
  Growth temperature: 37°C
  Growth strain: DH5alpha
  Copy number: High Copy
Gene/Insert
  Gene/Insert name: ALK2 (alt names: ACVR1; activin A receptor type 1)
  Species: H. sapiens (human)
  Entrez Gene: ACVR1 (a.k.a. ACTRI, ACVR1A, ACVRLK2, ALK2, FOP, SKR1, TSRI)
  Promoter: CMV
  Tag / fusion protein: HA (C terminal on backbone)
  Cloning method: Restriction Enzyme; 5′ cloning site EcoRI (not destroyed); 3′ cloning site XhoI (not destroyed)
  Sequencing primers: 5′ CMV-F; 3′ BGH-rev
Terms and licenses: Academic/Nonprofit Terms; Industry Terms: Not Available to Industry
How to cite: pcDNA3-ALK2 wt was a gift from Aristidis Moustakas (Addgene plasmid # 80870 ; http://n2t.net/addgene:80870 ; RRID:Addgene_80870)
