[The description below was written by a language model from this plasmid's Addgene catalogue record.]
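Description:
pcDNA3-ALK2 wt is a mammalian expression plasmid built on the pcDNA3 backbone and carrying the wild-type human ALK2 coding sequence, also known as ACVR1 or activin A receptor type 1. ALK2 is a type I serine/threonine kinase receptor of the bone morphogenetic protein (BMP) signalling pathway. The insert was placed between the EcoRI and XhoI sites by restriction cloning, and both sites remain intact, so the fragment can be excised again. Transcription is driven by the CMV promoter, a strong constitutive promoter suited to high-level expression in transfected mammalian cells. The use of a BGH reverse sequencing primer is consistent with the bovine growth hormone polyadenylation region that normally lies downstream of the cloning site in this backbone. The receptor carries an HA epitope tag at its C terminus, recorded as being on the backbone side of the fusion. This allows detection or immunoprecipitation with anti-HA antibodies rather than receptor-specific reagents.

In bacteria the plasmid is maintained at high copy number under ampicillin selection. The record provides no feature table, so the origin of replication and any mammalian selection cassette are not explicitly documented, although pcDNA3 vectors generally carry a neomycin resistance marker for selecting stable lines. The stated purpose is simply mammalian expression of wild-type ALK2. The associated publication concerns negative regulation of BMP receptor signalling by the kinase LKB1, which suggests use in overexpression, interaction and signalling assays. The "wt" designation implies it can serve as the reference for mutant receptor versions.
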