>Addgene plasmid #80870 | pcDNA3-ALK2 wt | addgene partial sequence | sequence record 157287 | CMV-F 5'-CGCAAATGGGCGGTAGGCGTG-3'
AGCTCTCTGGCTACTAGAGAACCCACTGCTTACTGGCTTATCGAAATTAATACGACTCACTATAGGGAGA
CCCAAGCTTGGTACCGAGCTCGGATCCACTAGTAACGGCCGCCAGTGTGCTGGAATTCGCCATGGTAGAT
GGAGTGATGATTCTTCCTGTGCTTATCATGATTGCTCTCCCCTCCCCTAGTATGGAAGATGAGAAGCCCA
AGGTCAACCCCAAACTCTACATGTGTGTGTGTGAAGGTCTCTCCTGCGGTAATGAGGACCACTGTGAAGG
CCAGCAGTGCTTTTCCTCACTGAGCATCAACGATGGCTTCCACGTCTACCAGAAAGGCTGCTTCCAGGTT
TATGAGCAGGGAAAGATGACCTGTAAGACCCCGCCGTCCCCTGGCCAAGCTGTGGAGTGCTGCCAAGGGG
ACTGGTGTAACAGGAACATCACGGCCCAGCTGCCCACTAAAGGAAAATCCTTCCCTGGAACACAGAATTT
CCACTTGGAGGTTGGCCTCATTATTCTCTCTGTAGTGTTCGCAGTATGTCTTTTAGCCTGCCTGCTGGGA
GTTGCTCTCCGAAAATTTAAAAGGCGCAACCAAGAACGCCTCAATCCCCGAGACGTGGAGTATGGCACTA
TCGAAGGGCTCATCACCACCAATGTTGGAGACAGCACTTTAGCAGATTTATTGGATCATTCGTGTACATC
AGGAAGTGGCTCTGGTCTTCCTTTTCTGGTACAAAGAACAGTGGCTCGCCAGATTACACTGTTGGAGTGT
GTCGGGAAAGGCAGGTATGGTGAGGTGTGGAGG
