>Addgene plasmid #80870 | pcDNA3-ALK2 wt | addgene partial sequence | sequence record 157288 | BGH-rev 5'-TAGAAGGCACAGTCGAGG-3'
ATAGGGCCCTCTAGAGTCGACCTAGAGGCTAGCATAATCAGGAACATCATACGGATAACCCTCGAGACAG
TCAGTTTTCAATTTGTCGAGGGAATTATCAATTTTGGTCAAAGTCTTTTTGATACGCAGTGCTGTGAGTC
TTGCGGATGGATTTTGATACCAGCATTCTTTCATTAGCTTGGCCAGAGAGGTTAATGTCGGGTCTGAGAA
CCATCTGTTGGGTATGTTTGGCCTTTGTTGATCCACACAGACTACCTTCCTCATATCTTCAAAACTTGGG
TCATTGGGAACCACATCGTAGAACGGTGGCTTGTAATCCTCCACTATACCATTGCTCACCATCCGCCTGG
CCACTTCCCACAAAACAAGTCCAAAGGCCCAAATATCGACCCTTTTATAAGAATCGAAACAATCCACCTG
GATGGTTTCATCTAGAACTTCGGGGGCCATGTAGCGCTTGGTGCCCACACGGGGATTGTTCCCCACATCA
AGCTGATTGGTGCTCTGGGAATGCATGACTGCCAGGCCCAAATCTGCTATGCAACACTGTCCATTCTTCT
TAACCAGAATATTTTTGCTCTTTAAATCTCGATGGGCAATGGCTGGTTTCCCTTGGGTCCCAAATATCTC
TATGTGCAAATGTGCAAGACCACTAGCTATGGACAGCACTATTCGAAGGCAGCTAACTGTATCCAGAGTA
GTAAGCTGAAGATAGTCGTACAACGATCCCATTTCATGATAATGTGTAATTAACCACAGCTGGGTACTGG
AGTGTCTTGATGTCATGTCTGAAGCAATGAAACCTAAGATATT
